Addgene plasmid #39403: TAL2045
Depositing lab: Keith Joung. Depositing organization: Massachusetts General Hospital. Publication: FLASH assembly of TALENs for high-throughput genome editing. Reyon D, Tsai SQ, Khayter C, Foden JA, Sander JD, Joung JK. Nat Biotechnol. 2012 Apr 8. doi: 10.1038/nbt.2170. PubMed 22484455.
Backbone
  Vector backbone: JDS74
  Backbone manufacturer: Joung lab (Addgene Plasmid # 32288)
  Backbone size w/o insert (bp): 6447
  Vector type: Mammalian Expression ; T7
Growth in bacteria
  Bacterial resistance: Ampicillin, 100 μg/mL
  Growth temperature: 37°C
  Growth strain: XL1 Blue
  Copy number: High Copy
Gene/Insert
  Gene/Insert name: eGFP-TALEN-23-Right
  Species: H. sapiens (human)
  Insert size (bp): 1334
  Promoter: CMV
  Tag / fusion protein: 3X Flag (N terminal on backbone); WT FOKI (C terminal on backbone)
  Cloning method: Restriction Enzyme; 5′ cloning site BsmBI (destroyed during cloning); 3′ cloning site BsmBI (destroyed during cloning)
  Sequencing primers: 5′ CMV-F
Terms and licenses: Academic/Nonprofit Terms; Industry Terms: Not Available to Industry
Depositor comments: Target binding site: TCGTCCTTGAAGAAG To reduce the chance of recombination in this plasmid, do not grow in liquid culture for more than 12-14 hours. It is strongly recommended that users perform a diagnostic digest to verify this plasmid prior to use. For example, a double digest of the plasmid with BamHI and KpnI should result in two bands at 2kb and 5.8kb
How to cite: TAL2045 was a gift from Keith Joung (Addgene plasmid # 39403 ; http://n2t.net/addgene:39403 ; RRID:Addgene_39403)
