[The description below was written by a language model from this plasmid's Addgene catalogue record.]
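Description:
TAL2045 is a mammalian expression plasmid encoding one half of a TALEN (transcription activator-like effector nuclease) pair directed against the eGFP coding sequence. It is built on the JDS74 backbone, a TALEN expression vector of about 6.4 kb, into which a roughly 1.3 kb array of TALE repeats, named eGFP-TALEN-23-Right, was inserted using the type IIS enzyme BsmBI. Both cloning sites were destroyed in the process, consistent with seamless in-frame insertion of the repeat array. The plasmid is maintained at high copy in E. coli under ampicillin selection. No feature table is provided, so the origin of replication and other backbone elements are not itemised.

Expression is driven by the CMV promoter, and the vector type annotation also indicates a T7 promoter, which would allow in vitro transcription of the TALEN mRNA. The backbone supplies the flanking protein parts. An N-terminal 3X Flag tag allows detection, and a C-terminal wild-type FokI nuclease domain provides cleavage activity. The inserted repeats determine DNA-binding specificity for a defined 15-nucleotide half-site in the reporter gene. Because FokI cuts only as a dimer, this "right" monomer is meant to be co-expressed with a matching "left" TALEN that binds the opposite strand, so that the two nuclease domains meet over the spacer and make a double-strand break.

The construct comes from a collection generated by FLASH assembly, a high-throughput method for building TALE repeat arrays. Its target suggests use in eGFP reporter disruption assays that measure nuclease activity in human cells. The depositor notes that the repetitive array is prone to recombination and advises verifying the plasmid's integrity before use.
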