>Addgene plasmid #39403 | TAL2045 | depositor partial sequence | sequence record 49705 | TAL2045 sequence 1334 bps
GAACCTGACCCCAGACCAGGTAGTCGCAATCGCGTCACATGACGGGGGAAAGCAAGCCCTGGAAACCGTG
CAAAGGTTGTTGCCGGTCCTTTGTCAAGACCACGGCCTTACACCGGAGCAAGTCGTGGCCATTGCAAATA
ATAACGGTGGCAAACAGGCTCTTGAGACGGTTCAGAGACTTCTCCCAGTTCTCTGTCAAGCCCACGGGCT
GACTCCCGATCAAGTTGTAGCGATTGCGTCCAACGGTGGAGGGAAACAAGCATTGGAGACTGTCCAACGG
CTCCTTCCCGTGTTGTGTCAAGCCCACGGTTTGACGCCTGCACAAGTGGTCGCCATCGCCAGCCATGATG
GCGGTAAGCAGGCGCTGGAAACAGTACAGCGCCTGCTGCCTGTACTGTGCCAGGATCATGGACTGACCCC
AGACCAGGTAGTCGCAATCGCGTCACATGACGGGGGAAAGCAAGCCCTGGAAACCGTGCAAAGGTTGTTG
CCGGTCCTTTGTCAAGACCACGGCCTTACACCGGAGCAAGTCGTGGCCATTGCAAGCAATGGGGGTGGCA
AACAGGCTCTTGAGACGGTTCAGAGACTTCTCCCAGTTCTCTGTCAAGCCCACGGGCTGACTCCCGATCA
AGTTGTAGCGATTGCGTCCAACGGTGGAGGGAAACAAGCATTGGAGACTGTCCAACGGCTCCTTCCCGTG
TTGTGTCAAGCCCACGGTTTGACGCCTGCACAAGTGGTCGCCATCGCCAACAACAACGGCGGTAAGCAGG
CGCTGGAAACAGTACAGCGCCTGCTGCCTGTACTGTGCCAGGATCATGGACTGACCCCAGACCAGGTAGT
CGCAATCGCGTCGAACATTGGGGGAAAGCAAGCCCTGGAAACCGTGCAAAGGTTGTTGCCGGTCCTTTGT
CAAGACCACGGCCTTACACCGGAGCAAGTCGTGGCCATTGCAAGCAACATCGGTGGCAAACAGGCTCTTG
AGACGGTTCAGAGACTTCTCCCAGTTCTCTGTCAAGCCCACGGGCTGACTCCCGATCAAGTTGTAGCGAT
TGCGAATAACAATGGAGGGAAACAAGCATTGGAGACTGTCCAACGGCTCCTTCCCGTGTTGTGTCAAGCC
CACGGTTTGACGCCTGCACAAGTGGTCGCCATCGCCTCCAATATTGGCGGTAAGCAGGCGCTGGAAACAG
TACAGCGCCTGCTGCCTGTACTGTGCCAGGATCATGGACTGACCCCAGACCAGGTAGTCGCAATCGCGTC
GAACATTGGGGGAAAGCAAGCCCTGGAAACCGTGCAAAGGTTGTTGCCGGTCCTTTGTCAAGACCACGGC
CTGA
