>Addgene plasmid #39403 | TAL2045 | addgene partial sequence | sequence record 52608 | JDS-TALEN-F 5'-TAGGGGTCGGTAAACAGTGG-3'
ACTGTGGCGGGTGAGCTTAGGGGGCCTCCGCTCCAGCTCGACACCGGGCAGCTGCTGAAGATCGCGAAGA
GAGGGGGAGTAACAGCGGTAGAGGCAGTGCACGCCTGGCGCAATGCGCTCACCGGGGCCCCCTTGAACCT
GACCCCAGACCAGGTAGTCGCAATCGCGTCACATGACGGGGGAAAGCAAGCCCTGGAAACCGTGCAAAGG
TTGTTGCCGGTCCTTTGTCAAGACCACGGCCTTACACCGGAGCAAGTCGTGGCCATTGCAAATAATAACG
GTGGCAAACAGGCTCTTGAGACGGTTCAGAGACTTCTCCCAGTTCTCTGTCAAGCCCACGGGCTGACTCC
CGATCAAGTTGTAGCGATTGCGTCCAACGGTGGAGGGAAACAAGCATTGGAGACTGTCCAACGGCTCCTT
CCCGTGTTGTGTCAAGCCCACGGTTTGACGCCTGCACAAGTGGTCGCCATCGCCAGCCATGATGGCGGTA
AGCAGGCGCTGGAAACAGTACAGCGCCTGCTGCCTGTACTGTGCCAGGATCATGGACTGACCCCAGACCA
GGTAGTCGCAATCGCGTCACATGACGGGGGAAAGCAAGCCCTGGAAACCGTGCAAAGGTTGTTGCCGGTC
CTTTGTCAAGACCACGGCCTTACACCGGAGCAAGTCGTGGCCATTGCAAGCAATGGGGGTGGCAAACAGG
CTCTTGAGACGGTTCAGAGACTTCTCCCAGTTCTCTGTCAAGCCCACGGGCTGACTCCCGATCAAGTTGT
AGCGATTGCGTCCAACGGTGGAGGGAAACAAGCATTGGAGACTGTCCAACGGCTCCTTCCCGTGTTGTGT
CAAGCCCACGGTTTGACGCCTGCACAAGTGGTCGCCATCGCC
